Addgene plasmid #209260: pMx/ATP10D(E215Q)-HA
Purpose: Mammalian expression of ATP10D mutant E215Q
Depositing lab: Hye-Won Shin. Depositing organization: Kyoto University, Graduate School of Pharmaceutical Sciences. Publication: Phospholipid Flippase ATP10A Translocates Phosphatidylcholine and Is Involved in Plasma Membrane Dynamics. Naito T, Takatsu H, Miyano R, Takada N, Nakayama K, Shin HW. J Biol Chem. 2015 Jun 12;290(24):15004-17. doi: 10.1074/jbc.M115.655191. Epub 2015 May 6. PubMed 25947375.
Backbone
  Vector backbone: pMx
  Vector type: Retroviral
Growth in bacteria
  Bacterial resistance: Ampicillin, 100 μg/mL
  Growth temperature: 30°C
  Growth strain: NEB Stable
  Copy number: Unknown
Gene/Insert
  Gene/Insert name: ATP10D
  Species: H. sapiens (human)
  Mutation: E215Q
  Entrez Gene: ATP10D (a.k.a. ATPVD)
  Tag / fusion protein: HA (C terminal on insert)
  Cloning method: Gateway Cloning
Terms and licenses: Academic/Nonprofit Terms; Industry Terms: Not Available to Industry
How to cite: pMx/ATP10D(E215Q)-HA was a gift from Hye-Won Shin (Addgene plasmid # 209260 ; http://n2t.net/addgene:209260 ; RRID:Addgene_209260)
