[The description below was written by a language model from this plasmid's Addgene catalogue record and pLannotate feature annotations shown in this document.]
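Description:
pMx/ATP10D(E215Q)-HA is a Moloney murine leukemia virus-based retroviral vector on the pMx backbone, built for mammalian expression of a mutant form of human ATP10D. In bacteria it is maintained through a high-copy ColE1/pUC-type origin and selected with ampicillin via the β-lactamase gene and its own promoter. The viral portion is bounded by MMLV long terminal repeats. Downstream of the 5' LTR lie the MMLV packaging signal (with a fragment annotated as MESV Ψ), a truncated gag sequence lacking its start codon, and a pol region that contributes a splice acceptor. Together these elements allow the genomic RNA to be packaged when gag, pol and env are supplied in trans by a packaging cell line, and they support LTR-driven expression of the insert after integration.

The ATP10D coding sequence sits between attB1 and attB2 sites, consistent with the recorded Gateway cloning. ATP10D is the catalytic subunit of a P4-ATPase flippase complex, annotated as moving glucosylceramide from the outer to the inner leaflet of the plasma membrane. The insert carries an E215Q substitution and, according to the catalogue entry, a C-terminal HA tag for detection, although the feature table does not annotate the tag separately. The record does not state the functional consequence of the mutation. Downstream of the insert, an SV40 enhancer/early promoter drives a neomycin phosphotransferase gene, preceded by a short Tn5-derived fragment, which should permit G418 selection of transduced cells. The construct suits stable transduction of mammalian cells to compare the mutant with wild-type flippase in studies of lipid translocation and plasma membrane dynamics.
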