Features (pLannotate 1.2.2; 17 found; start..end, strand, type, name):
     22..615     +  LTR            LTR: long terminal repeat from Moloney murine leukemia virus
    678..877     +  misc_feature   MMLV Ψ: packaging signal of Moloney murine leukemia virus (MMLV)
    929..1017    +  misc_feature   MESV Ψ (fragment): packaging signal of murine embryonic stem cell virus
   1094..1510    +  CDS            gag (truncated): truncated Moloney murine leukemia virus (MMLV) gag gene lacking the start codon
   1520..1894    +  misc_feature   pol region: Moloney murine leukemia virus (MMLV) pol region containing the splice acceptor site
   1938..1962    +  protein_bind   attB1: mutant version of attB; recombination site for the Gateway® BP reaction BP Clonase™
   1998..6275    +  CDS            ATP10D: AT10D_HUMAN - Also known as ATPVD, KIAA1487. Experimental evidence at protein level: Swiss-Prot protein existence level 1. Catalytic component of a P4-ATPase flippase complex, which catalyzes the hydrolysis of ATP coupled to the transport of glucosylceramide (GlcCer) from the outer to the inner leaflet of the plasma membrane. From Homo sapiens (Human).
   6289..6313    -  protein_bind   attB2: mutant version of attB; recombination site for the Gateway® BP reaction BP Clonase™
   6545..6874    +  promoter       SV40 promoter: SV40 enhancer and early promoter
   6876..7199    +  CDS            tnpA (fragment): TN5P_ECOLX - Also known as tnp. Experimental evidence at protein level: Swiss-Prot protein existence level 1. Mediates transposition of transposon Tn5 by a 'cut and paste' mechanism. First, the monomeric transposase binds the 19 bp inverted DNA repeats flanking the transposon. Then, dimerization of the DNA- bound transposase creates a synaptic DNA complex. After nicking of the first DNA strand, excision of the transposon proceeds through a series of intermediates. The transposase then mediates the insertion of the transposon at a new site by strand transfer. The activity of the wild- type tran
   7231..8022    +  CDS            neo: KKA2_KLEPN - Also known as kan, nptII. Experimental evidence at protein level: Swiss-Prot protein existence level 1. Resistance to kanamycin, neomycin, paromomycin, ribostamycin, butirosin and gentamicin B. From Klebsiella pneumoniae.
   8096..8217    +  LTR            3' LTR (ΔU3) (fragment): self-inactivating 3' long terminal repeat (LTR) from Moloney murine leukemia virus
   8218..8687    +  LTR            LTR: long terminal repeat from Moloney murine leukemia virus
   8753..8805    -  CDS            lacI (fragment): lac repressor; lacI; The lac repressor binds to the lac operator to inhibit transcription in E. coli. This inhibition can be relieved by adding lactose or isopropyl-β-D-thiogalactopyranoside (IPTG).
   8988..9576    -  rep_origin     ori: high-copy-number ColE1/pMB1/pBR322/pUC origin of replication
   9740..10600   -  CDS            AmpR: β-lactamase; bla; confers resistance to ampicillin, carbenicillin, and related antibiotics
  10601..10705   -  promoter       AmpR promoter: bla
>Addgene plasmid #209260 | pMx/ATP10D(E215Q)-HA | addgene full sequence | sequence record 413358 | Addgene NGS Result
CCCGAAAAGTGCCACCTGCATAATGAAAGACCCCACCTGTAGGTTTGGCAAGCTAGCTTAAGTAACGCCA
TTTTGCAAGGCATGGAAAAATACATAACTGAGAATAGAAAAGTTCAGATCAAGGTCAGGAACAGATGGAA
CAGCTGAATATGGGCCAAACAGGATATCTGTGGTAAGCAGTTCCTGCCCCGGCTCAGGGCCAAGAACAGA
TGGAACAGCTGAATATGGGCCAAACAGGATATCTGTGGTAAGCAGTTCCTGCCCCGGCTCAGGGCCAAGA
ACAGATGGTCCCCAGATGCGGTCCAGCCCTCAGCAGTTTCTAGAGAACCATCAGATGTTTCCAGGGTGCC
CCAAGGACCTGAAATGACCCTGTGCCTTATTTGAACTAACCAATCAGTTCGCTTCTCGCTTCTGTTCGCG
CGCTTCTGCTCCCCGAGCTCAATAAAAGAGCCCACAACCCCTCACTCGGCGCGCCAGTCCTCCGATTGAC
TGAGTCGCCCGGGTACCCGTGTATCCAATAAACCCTCTTGCAGTTGCATCCGACTTGTGGTCTCGCTGTT
CCTTGGGAGGGTCTCCTCTGAGTGATTGACTACCCGTCAGCGGGGGTCTTTCATTTGGGGGCTCGTCCGG
GATCGGGAGACCCCTGCCCAGGGACCACCGACCCACCACCGGGAGGTAAGCTGGCCAGCAACTTATCTGT
GTCTGTCCGATTGTCTAGTGTCTATGACTGATTTTATGCGCCTGCGTCGGTACTAGTTAGCTAACTAGCT
CTGTATCTGGCGGACCCGTGGTGGAACTGACGAGTTCGGAACACCCGGCCGCAACCCTGGGAGACGTCCC
AGGGACTTCGGGGGCCGTTTTTGTGGCCCGACCTGAGTCCAAAAATCCCGATCGTTTTGGACTCTTTGGT
GCACCCCCCTAATAGGAGGGATATGTGGTTCTGGTAGGAGACGAGAACCTAAAACAGTTCCCGCCTCCGT
CTGAATTTTTGCTTTCGGTTTGGGACCGAAGCCGCGCCGCGCGTCTTGTCTGCTGCAGCATCGTTCTGTG
TTGTCTCTGTCTGACTGTGTTTCTGTATTTGTCTGAAAATTAGGGCCAGACTGTTACCACTCCCTTAAGT
TTGACCTTAGGTCACTGGAAAGATGTCGAGCGGATCGCTCACAACCAGTCGGTAGATGTCAAGAAGAGAC
GTTGGGTTACCTTCTGCTCTGCAGAATGGCCAACCTTTAACGTCGGATGGCCGCGAGACGGCACCTTTAA
CCGAGACCTCATCACCCAGGTTAAGATCAAGGTCTTTTCACCTGGCCCGCATGGACACCCAGACCAGGTC
CCCTACATCGTGACCTGGGAAGCCTTGGCTTTTGACCCCCCTCCCTGGGTCAAGCCCTTTGTACACCCTA
AGCCTCCGCCTCCTCTTCCTCCATCCGCCCCGTCTCTCCCCCTTGAACCTCCTCGTTCGACCCCGCCTCG
ATCCTCCCTTTATCCAGCCCTCACTCCTTCTCTAGGCGCCCCCATATGGCCATATGAGATCTTATATGGG
GCACCCCCGCCCCTTGTAAACTTCCCTGACCCTGACATGACAAGAGTTACTAACAGCCCCTCTCTCCAAG
CTCACTTACAGGCTCTCTACTTAGTCCAGCACGAAGTCTGGAGACCTCTGGCGGCAGCCTACCAAGAACA
ACTGGACCGACCGGTGGTACCTCACCCTTACCGAGTCGGCGACACAGTGTGGGTCCGCCGACACCAGACT
AAGAACCTAGAACCTCGCTGGAAAGGACCTTACACAGTCCTGCTGACCACCCCCACCGCCCTCAAAGTAG
ACGGCATCGCAGCTTGGATACACGCCGCCCACGTGAAGGCTGCCGACCCCGGGGGTGGACCATCCTCTAG
ACTGCCGGATCTAGCTAGTTAATTAAGGATCTCTAGTTAAGCTATCAACAAGTTTGTACAAAAAAGCAGG
CTCTTTAAAGGAACCAATTCAGTCGACTGGATCCACCATGACTGAGGCTCTCCAATGGGCCAGATATCAC
TGGCGACGGCTGATCAGAGGTGCAACCAGGGATGATGATTCAGGGCCATACAACTATTCCTCGTTGCTCG
CCTGTGGGCGCAAGTCCTCTCAGATCCCTAAACTGTCAGGAAGGCACCGGATTGTTGTTCCCCACATCCA
GCCCTTCAAGGATGAGTATGAGAAGTTCTCCGGAGCCTATGTGAACAATCGAATACGAACAACAAAGTAC
ACACTTCTGAATTTTGTGCCAAGAAATTTATTTGAACAATTTCACAGAGCTGCCAATTTATATTTCCTGT
TCCTAGTTGTCCTGAACTGGGTACCTTTGGTAGAAGCCTTCCAAAAGGAAATCACCATGTTGCCTCTGGT
GGTGGTCCTTACAATTATCGCAATTAAAGATGGCCTGGAAGATTATCGGAAATACAAAATTGACAAACAG
ATCAATAATTTAATAACTAAAGTTTATAGTAGGAAAGAGAAAAAATACATTGACCGATGCTGGAAAGACG
TTACTGTTGGGGACTTTATTCGCCTCTCCTGCAACGAGGTCATCCCTGCAGACATGGTACTACTCTTTTC
CACTGATCCAGATGGAATCTGTCACATTGAGACTTCTGGTCTTGATGGACAGAGCAATTTAAAACAGAGG
CAGGTGGTTCGGGGATATGCAGAACAGGACTCTGAAGTTGATCCTGAGAAGTTTTCCAGTAGGATAGAAT
GTGAAAGCCCAAACAATGACCTCAGCAGATTCCGAGGCTTCCTAGAACATTCCAACAAAGAACGCGTGGG
TCTCAGTAAAGAAAATTTGTTGCTTAGAGGATGCACCATTAGAAACACAGAGGCTGTTGTGGGCATTGTG
GTTTATGCAGGCCATGAAACCAAAGCAATGCTGAACAACAGTGGGCCACGGTATAAGCGCAGCAAATTAG
AAAGAAGAGCAAACACAGATGTCCTCTGGTGTGTCATGCTTCTGGTCATAATGTGCTTAACTGGCGCAGT
AGGTCATGGAATCTGGCTGAGCAGGTATGAAAAGATGCATTTTTTCAATGTTCCCGAGCCTGATGGACAT
ATCATATCACCACTGTTGGCAGGATTTTATATGTTTTGGACCATGATCATTTTGTTACAGGTCTTGATTC
CTATTTCTCTCTATGTTTCCATCGAAATTGTGAAGCTTGGACAAATATATTTCATTCAAAGTGATGTGGA
TTTCTACAATGAAAAAATGGATTCTATTGTTCAGTGCCGAGCCCTGAACATCGCCGAGGATCTGGGACAG
ATTCAGTACCTCTTTTCCGATAAGACAGGAACCCTCACTGAGAATAAGATGGTTTTTCGAAGATGTAGTG
TGGCAGGATTTGATTACTGCCATGAAGAAAATGCCAGGAGGTTGGAGTCCTATCAGGAAGCTGTCTCTGA
AGATGAAGATTTTATAGACACAGTCAGTGGTTCCCTCAGCAATATGGCAAAACCGAGAGCCCCCAGCTGC
AGGACAGTTCATAATGGGCCTTTGGGAAATAAGCCCTCAAATCATCTTGCTGGGAGCTCTTTTACTCTAG
GAAGTGGAGAAGGAGCCAGTGAAGTGCCTCATTCCAGACAGGCTGCTTTCAGTAGCCCCATTGAAACAGA
CGTGGTACCAGACACCAGGCTTTTAGACAAATTTAGTCAGATTACACCTCGGCTCTTTATGCCACTAGAT
GAGACCATCCAAAATCCACCAATGGAAACTTTGTACATTATCGACTTTTTCATTGCATTGGCAATTTGCA
ACACAGTAGTGGTTTCTGCTCCTAACCAACCCCGACAAAAGATCAGACACCCTTCACTGGGGGGGTTGCC
CATTAAGTCTTTGGAAGAGATTAAAAGTCTTTTCCAGAGATGGTCTGTCCGAAGATCAAGTTCTCCATCG
CTTAACAGTGGGAAAGAGCCATCTTCTGGAGTTCCAAACGCCTTTGTGAGCAGACTCCCTCTCTTTAGTC
GAATGAAACCAGCTTCACCTGTGGAGGAAGAGGTCTCCCAGGTGTGTGAGAGCCCCCAGTGCTCCAGTAG
CTCAGCTTGCTGCACAGAAACAGAGAAACAACACGGTGATGCAGGCCTCCTGAATGGCAAGGCAGAGTCC
CTCCCTGGACAGCCATTGGCCTGCAACCTGTGTTATGAGGCCGAGAGCCCAGACGAAGCGGCCTTAGTGT
ATGCCGCCAGGGCTTACCAATGCACTTTACGGTCTCGGACACCAGAGCAGGTCATGGTGGACTTTGCTGC
TTTGGGACCATTAACATTTCAACTCCTACACATCCTGCCCTTTGACTCAGTAAGAAAAAGAATGTCTGTT
GTGGTCCGACACCCTCTTTCCAATCAAGTTGTGGTGTATACGAAAGGCGCTGATTCTGTGATCATGGAGT
TACTGTCGGTGGCTTCCCCAGATGGAGCAAGTCTGGAGAAACAACAGATGATAGTAAGGGAGAAAACCCA
GAAGCACTTGGATGACTATGCCAAACAAGGCCTTCGTACTTTATGTATAGCAAAGAAGGTCATGAGTGAC
ACTGAATATGCAGAGTGGCTGAGGAATCATTTTTTAGCTGAAACCAGCATTGACAACAGGGAAGAATTAC
TACTTGAATCTGCCATGAGGTTGGAGAACAAACTTACATTACTTGGTGCTACTGGCATTGAAGACCGTCT
GCAGGAGGGAGTCCCTGAATCTATAGAAGCTCTTCACAAAGCGGGCATCAAGATCTGGATGCTGACAGGG
GACAAGCAGGAGACAGCTGTCAACATAGCTTATGCATGCAAACTACTGGAGCCAGATGACAAGCTTTTTA
TCCTCAATACCCAAAGTAAAGATGCCTGTGGGATGCTGATGAGCACAATTTTGAAAGAACTTCAGAAGAA
AACTCAAGCCCTGCCAGAGCAAGTGTCATTAAGTGAAGATTTACTTCAGCCTCCTGTCCCCCGGGACTCA
GGGTTACGAGCTGGACTCATTATCACTGGGAAGACCCTGGAGTTTGCCCTGCAAGAAAGTCTGCAAAAGC
AGTTCCTGGAACTGACATCTTGGTGTCAAGCTGTGGTCTGCTGCCGAGCCACACCGCTGCAGAAAAGTGA
AGTGGTGAAATTGGTCCGCAGCCATCTCCAGGTGATGACCCTTGCTATTGGTGATGGTGCCAATGATGTT
AGCATGATACAAGTGGCAGACATTGGGATAGGGGTCTCAGGTCAAGAAGGCATGCAGGCTGTGATGGCCA
GTGACTTTGCCGTTTCTCAGTTCAAACATCTCAGCAAGCTCCTTCTTGTCCATGGACACTGGTGTTATAC
ACGGCTTTCCAACATGATTCTCTATTTTTTCTATAAGAATGTGGCCTATGTGAACCTCCTTTTCTGGTAC
CAGTTCTTTTGTGGATTTTCAGGAACATCCATGACTGATTACTGGGTTTTGATCTTCTTCAACCTCCTCT
TCACATCTGCCCCTCCTGTCATTTATGGTGTTTTGGAGAAAGATGTGTCTGCAGAGACCCTCATGCAACT
GCCTGAACTTTACAGAAGTGGTCAGAAATCAGAGGCATACTTACCCCATACCTTCTGGATCACCTTATTG
GATGCTTTTTATCAAAGCCTGGTCTGCTTCTTTGTGCCTTATTTTACCTACCAGGGCTCAGATACTGACA
TCTTTGCATTTGGAAACCCCCTGAACACAGCCGCTCTGTTCATCATTCTCCTCCATCTGGTCATTGAAAG
CAAGAGTTTGACTTGGATTCACTTGCTGGTCATCATTGGTAGCATCTTGTCTTATTTTTTATTTGCCATA
GTTTTTGGAGCCATGTGTGTAACTTGCAACCCACCATCCAACCCTTACTGGATTATGCAGGAGCACATGC
TGGATCCAGTATTCTACTTAGTTTGTATCCTCACGACGTCCATTGCTCTTCTGCCCAGGTTTGTATACAG
AGTTCTTCAGGGATCCCTGTTTCCATCTCCAATTCTGAGAGCTAAGCACTTTGACAGACTAACTCCAGAG
GAGAGGACTAAAGCTCTCAAGAAGTGGAGAGGGGCTGGAAAGATGAATCAAGTGACATCAAAGTATGCTA
ACCAATCAGCTGGCAAGTCAGGAAGAAGACCCATGCCTGGCCCTTCTGCTGTATTTGCAATGAAGTCAGC
AAGTTCCTGTGCTATTGAGCAAGGAAACTTATCTCTGTGTGAAACTGCTTTAGATCAAGGCTACTCTGAA
ACTAAGGCCTTTGAGATGGCTGGACCCTCCAAAGGTAAAGAAAGCTCGAGATATCTAGACCCAGCTTTCT
TGTACAAAGTGGTTGATCTAGAGGGCCCGCGGTTCGAACTCGAGTATCCATACGATGTACCAGACTACGC
AGAGATCCACTAGTTCAATTCCAGCTGAGCGCCGGTCGCTACCATTACCAGTTGGTCTGGTGTCAAAAAT
AATAATAACCGGGCAGGCCATGTCTGCCCGTATTTCGCGTAAGGAAATCCATTATGTACTATTTAAACTC
GAGCGGCCGCCAGCACAGTGGTCGACTGTGGAATGTGTGTCAGTTAGGGTGTGGAAAGTCCCCAGGCTCC
CCAGCAGGCAGAAGTATGCAAAGCATGCATCTCAATTAGTCAGCAACCAGGTGTGGAAAGTCCCCAGGCT
CCCCAGCAGGCAGAAGTATGCAAAGCATGCATCTCAATTAGTCAGCAACCATAGTCCCGCCCCTAACTCC
GCCCATCCCGCCCCTAACTCCGCCCAGTTCCGCCCATTCTCCGCCCCATGGCTGACTAATTTTTTTTATT
TATGCAGAGGCCGAGGCCGCCTCGGCCTCTGAGCTATTCCAGAAGTAGTGAGGAGGCTTTTTTGGAGGCC
TAGGCTTTTGCAAAAAGCTTCACGCTGCCGCAAGCACTCAGGGCGCAAGGGCTGCTAAAGGAAGCGGAAC
ACGTAGAAAGCCAGTCCGCAGAAACGGTGCTGACCCCGGATGAATGTCAGCTACTGGGCTATCTGGACAA
GGGAAAACGCAAGCGCAAAGAGAAAGCAGGTAGCTTGCAGTGGGCTTACATGGCGATAGCTAGACTGGGC
GGTTTTATGGACAGCAAGCGAACCGGAATTGCCAGCTGGGGCGCCCTCTGGTAAGGTTGGGAAGCCCTGC
AAAGTAAACTGGATGGCTTTCTTGCCGCCAAGGATCTGATGGCGCAGGGGATCAAGATCTGATCAAGAGA
CAGGATGAGGATCGTTTCGCATGATTGAACAAGATGGATTGCACGCAGGTTCTCCGGCCGCTTGGGTGGA
GAGGCTATTCGGCTATGACTGGGCACAACAGACAATCGGCTGCTCTGATGCCGCCGTGTTCCGGCTGTCA
GCGCAGGGGCGCCCGGTTCTTTTTGTCAAGACCGACCTGTCCGGTGCCCTGAATGAACTGCAGGACGAGG
CAGCGCGGCTATCGTGGCTGGCCACGACGGGCGTTCCTTGCGCAGCTGTGCTCGACGTTGTCACTGAAGC
GGGAAGGGACTGGCTGCTATTGGGCGAAGTGCCGGGGCAGGATCTCCTGTCATCTCACCTTGCTCCTGCC
GAGAAAGTATCCATCATGGCTGATGCAATGCGGCGGCTGCATACGCTTGATCCGGCTACCTGCCCATTCG
ACCACCAAGCGAAACATCGCATCGAGCGAGCACGTACTCGGATGGAAGCCGGTCTTGTCGATCAGGATGA
TCTGGACGAAGAGCATCAGGGGCTCGCGCCAGCCGAACTGTTCGCCAGGCTCAAGGCGCGCATGCCCGAC
GGCGAGGATCTCGTCGTGACCCATGGCGATGCCTGCTTGCCGAATATCATGGTGGAAAATGGCCGCTTTT
CTGGATTCATCGACTGTGGCCGGCTGGGTGTGGCGGACCGCTATCAGGACATAGCGTTGGCTACCCGTGA
TATTGCTGAAGAGCTTGGCGGCGAATGGGCTGACCGCTTCCTCGTGCTTTACGGTATCGCCGCTCCCGAT
TCGCAGCGCATCGCCTTCTATCGCCTTCTTGACGAGTTCTTCTGAGCGGGACTCTGGGGTTCGCATCGTC
GACGATAAAATAAAAGATTTTATTTAGTCTCCAGAAAAAGGGGGGAATGAAAGACCCCACCTGTAGGTTT
GGCAAGCTAGCTTAAGTAACGCCATTTTGCAAGGCATGGAAAAATACATAACTGAGAATAGAGAAGTTCA
GATCAAGGTCAGGAACAGATGGAACAGCTGAATATGGGCCAAACAGGATATCTGTGGTAAGCAGTTCCTG
CCCCGGCTCAGGGCCAAGAACAGATGGAACAGCTGAATATGGGCCAAACAGGATATCTGTGGTAAGCAGT
TCCTGCCCCGGCTCAGGGCCAAGAACAGATGGTCCCCAGATGCGGTCCAGCCCTCAGCAGTTTCTAGAGA
ACCATCAGATGTTTCCAGGGTGCCCCAAGGACCTGAAATGACCCTGTGCCTTATTTGAACTAACCAATCA
GTTCGCTTCTCGCTTCTGTTCGCGCGCTTCTGCTCCCCGAGCTCAATAAAAGAGCCCACAACCCCTCACT
CGGGGCGCCAGTCCTCCGATTGACTGAGTCGCCCGGGTACCCGTGTATCCAATAAACCCTCTTGCAGTTG
CATCCGACTTGTGGTCTCGCTGTTCCTTGGGAGGGTCTCCTCTGAGTGATTGACTACCCGTCAGCGGGGG
TCTTTCACATGCAGCATGTATCAAAATTAATTTGGTTTTTTTTCTTAAGTATTTACATTAAATGGCCATA
GTTGCATTAATGAATCGGCCAACGCGCGGGGAGAGGCGGTTTGCGTATTGGGCGCTCTTCCGCTTCCTCG
CTCACTGACTCGCTGCGCTCGGTCGTTCGGCTGCGGCGAGCGGTATCAGCTCACTCAAAGGCGGTAATAC
GGTTATCCACAGAATCAGGGGATAACGCAGGAAAGAACATGTGAGCAAAAGGCCAGCAAAAGGCCAGGAA
CCGTAAAAAGGCCGCGTTGCTGGCGTTTTTCCATAGGCTCCGCCCCCCTGACGAGCATCACAAAAATCGA
CGCTCAAGTCAGAGGTGGCGAAACCCGACAGGACTATAAAGATACCAGGCGTTTCCCCCTGGAAGCTCCC
TCGTGCGCTCTCCTGTTCCGACCCTGCCGCTTACCGGATACCTGTCCGCCTTTCTCCCTTCGGGAAGCGT
GGCGCTTTCTCATAGCTCACGCTGTAGGTATCTCAGTTCGGTGTAGGTCGTTCGCTCCAAGCTGGGCTGT
GTGCACGAACCCCCCGTTCAGCCCGACCGCTGCGCCTTATCCGGTAACTATCGTCTTGAGTCCAACCCGG
TAAGACACGACTTATCGCCACTGGCAGCAGCCACTGGTAACAGGATTAGCAGAGCGAGGTATGTAGGCGG
TGCTACAGAGTTCTTGAAGTGGTGGCCTAACTACGGCTACACTAGAAGAACAGTATTTGGTATCTGCGCT
CTGCTGAAGCCAGTTACCTTCGGAAAAAGAGTTGGTAGCTCTTGATCCGGCAAACAAACCACCGCTGGTA
GCGGTGGTTTTTTTGTTTGCAAGCAGCAGATTACGCGCAGAAAAAAAGGATCTCAAGAAGATCCTTTGAT
CTTTTCTACGGGGTCTGACGCTCAGTGGAACGAAAACTCACGTTAAGGGATTTTGGTCATGAGATTATCA
AAAAGGATCTTCACCTAGATCCTTTTGCGGCCGGCCGCAAATCAATCTAAAGTATATATGAGTAAACTTG
GTCTGACAGTTACCAATGCTTAATCAGTGAGGCACCTATCTCAGCGATCTGTCTATTTCGTTCATCCATA
GTTGCCTGACTCCCCGTCGTGTAGATAACTACGATACGGGAGGGCTTACCATCTGGCCCCAGTGCTGCAA
TGATACCGCGAGACCCACGCTCACCGGCTCCAGATTTATCAGCAATAAACCAGCCAGCCGGAAGGGCCGA
GCGCAGAAGTGGTCCTGCAACTTTATCCGCCTCCATCCAGTCTATTAATTGTTGCCGGGAAGCTAGAGTA
AGTAGTTCGCCAGTTAATAGTTTGCGCAACGTTGTTGCCATTGCTACAGGCATCGTGGTGTCACGCTCGT
CGTTTGGTATGGCTTCATTCAGCTCCGGTTCCCAACGATCAAGGCGAGTTACATGATCCCCCATGTTGTG
CAAAAAAGCGGTTAGCTCCTTCGGTCCTCCGATCGTTGTCAGAAGTAAGTTGGCCGCAGTGTTATCACTC
ATGGTTATGGCAGCACTGCATAATTCTCTTACTGTCATGCCATCCGTAAGATGCTTTTCTGTGACTGGTG
AGTACTCAACCAAGTCATTCTGAGAATAGTGTATGCGGCGACCGAGTTGCTCTTGCCCGGCGTCAATACG
GGATAATACCGCGCCACATAGCAGAACTTTAAAAGTGCTCATCATTGGAAAACGTTCTTCGGGGCGAAAA
CTCTCAAGGATCTTACCGCTGTTGAGATCCAGTTCGATGTAACCCACTCGTGCACCCAACTGATCTTCAG
CATCTTTTACTTTCACCAGCGTTTCTGGGTGAGCAAAAACAGGAAGGCAAAATGCCGCAAAAAAGGGAAT
AAGGGCGACACGGAAATGTTGAATACTCATACTCTTCCTTTTTCAATATTATTGAAGCATTTATCAGGGT
TATTGTCTCATGAGCGGATACATATTTGAATGTATTTAGAAAAATAAACAAATAGGGGTTCCGCGCACAT
TTC
